Addgene plasmid #38896: SPSB4
Purpose: Bacterial expression for structure determination; may not be full ORF
Depositing lab: Nicola Burgess-Brown. Depositing organization: University of Oxford.
Backbone
  Vector backbone: pNIC28-Bsa4
  Backbone manufacturer: SGC
  Vector type: Bacterial Expression
Growth in bacteria
  Bacterial resistance: Kanamycin, 50 μg/mL
  Growth temperature: 37°C
  Growth strain: Mach1
  Copy number: Low Copy
Gene/Insert
  Gene/Insert name: SPSB4 (alt names: SPRY domain-containing SOCS box protein SSB-4; PDB:2V24)
  Species: H. sapiens (human)
  Insert size (bp): 705
  Entrez Gene: SPSB4 (a.k.a. SSB-4, SSB4)
  Tag / fusion protein: His Tev (N terminal on insert)
  Cloning method: Ligation Independent Cloning
  Sequencing primers: 5′ T7; 3′ T7-term
Terms and licenses: Academic/Nonprofit Terms; Industry Terms: Not Available to Industry
How to cite: SPSB4 was a gift from Nicola Burgess-Brown (Addgene plasmid # 38896 ; http://n2t.net/addgene:38896 ; RRID:Addgene_38896)
