[The description below was written by a language model from this plasmid's Addgene catalogue record.]
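Description:
SPSB4 is a bacterial expression plasmid built on the pNIC28-Bsa4 backbone from the SGC, a vector designed for ligation-independent cloning of protein-coding fragments for recombinant production in E. coli. It is maintained under kanamycin selection and is recorded as low copy. The record does not give a feature table, so the origin of replication and the promoter are not explicitly stated. However, the listed sequencing primers (T7 forward and T7 terminator reverse) indicate that the insert sits between T7 promoter and terminator elements. This is the usual arrangement for inducible expression in hosts that supply T7 RNA polymerase.

The insert is a 705 bp fragment of human SPSB4, which encodes SPRY domain-containing SOCS box protein 4 (also called SSB-4). It was introduced by ligation-independent cloning. The record cautions that the insert may not be the full open reading frame, as is typical of constructs trimmed to a well-behaved domain for crystallography. An N-terminal histidine tag followed by a TEV protease cleavage site is fused to the insert. The tag allows the protein to be purified by immobilised metal affinity chromatography, and TEV digestion can then remove it to leave near-native protein.

The stated purpose is bacterial expression for structure determination, and the alternative names for the insert reference a Protein Data Bank entry, suggesting that this construct or a closely related one was used to solve a structure of the protein. It is therefore suited to producing purified SPSB4 protein for structural, biophysical or binding studies.
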