>Addgene plasmid #38896 | SPSB4 | depositor partial sequence | sequence record 48954 | SPSB4 sequence 705 bps
ATGCACCATCATCATCATCATTCTTCTGGTGTAGATCTGGGTACCGAGAACCTGTACTTCCAA
[621 nt withheld, positions 64-684]
GAGTGACAGTAAAGGTGGATA
