>Addgene plasmid #38896 | SPSB4 | addgene partial sequence | sequence record 52763 | T7 5'-TAATACGACTCACTATAGGG-3'
ATTCCCCTCTAGAATAATTTTGTTTAACTTTAAGAAGGAGATATACATATGCACCATCATCATCATCATT
CTTCTGGTGTAGATCTGGGTACCGAGAACCTGTACTTCCAA
[621 nt withheld, positions 112-732]
GAGTGACAGTAAAGGTGGATACGGATCCGAATTCGAGCTCCGTCGACAAGCTTGCGGCCGCACTCGAGCA
CCACCACCACCACCACTGAGATCCGGCTGCTAACAAAGCCCGAAAGGAAGCTGAGTTGGCTGCTGCCACC
GCTGAGCAATAACTAGCATAACCCCTTGGGC
